Addgene plasmid #48513: pFUSB4_GCAC
Depositing lab: Stephen Ekker. Depositing organization: Mayo Foundation for Medical Education and Research. Publication: High Efficiency In Vivo Genome Engineering with a Simplified 15-RVD GoldyTALEN Design. Ma AC, Lee HB, Clark KJ, Ekker SC. PLoS One. 2013 May 29;8(5):e65259. doi: 10.1371/journal.pone.0065259. Print 2013. PubMed 23734242.
Backbone
  Vector backbone: pFUS_B4
  Vector type: Mammalian Expression, TALEN
Growth in bacteria
  Bacterial resistance: Spectinomycin, 50 μg/mL
  Growth temperature: 37°C
  Growth strain: Top10
  Copy number: Unknown
Gene/Insert
  Gene/Insert name: RVD sequence: NN HD NI HD
  Species: Synthetic
  Cloning method: Unknown
  Sequencing primers: 5′ ttgatgcctggcagttccct; 3′ cgaaccgaacaggcttatgt
Terms and licenses: Academic/Nonprofit Terms; Industry Terms: Not Available to Industry
Depositor comments: Plasmid was created using Golden Gate cloning.
How to cite: pFUSB4_GCAC was a gift from Stephen Ekker (Addgene plasmid # 48513 ; http://n2t.net/addgene:48513 ; RRID:Addgene_48513)
