[The description below was written by a language model from this plasmid's Addgene catalogue record and pLannotate feature annotations shown in this document.]
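Description:
pFUSB4_GCAC is a small (about 2.9 kb) intermediate array plasmid for Golden Gate assembly of TAL effector nucleases. It is built on the pFUS_B4 backbone and carries a pre-assembled synthetic block of four TALE repeats. The repeat-variable diresidues are NN, HD, NI and HD, which by the standard TALE code correspond to the bases G, C, A and C given in the plasmid name. The depositor notes that the plasmid was itself made by Golden Gate cloning. It belongs to a set associated with a simplified 15-RVD GoldyTALEN design for in vivo genome engineering. In that kind of scheme, ready-made multi-repeat modules are combined in a later Golden Gate step and placed into a final TALEN scaffold vector, which cuts down the number of individual repeat plasmids that have to be handled.

The annotated features are all backbone elements. They include a high-copy ColE1/pUC-type origin for propagation in E. coli and an aadA (SmR) gene, which confers spectinomycin/streptomycin resistance and matches the recorded spectinomycin selection. This gene appears to sit in an integron-derived context, since a Pc promoter fragment and a remnant of a gentamicin acetyltransferase gene lie just upstream. Short lacZα and lacI fragments are also present, along with rrnB T1 and T2 terminators. The lacZα remnant is consistent with a blue/white screening cassette having been replaced by the repeat array. The TALE repeats themselves were not picked up by the automated annotation and presumably lie in the unannotated stretch between the lacZα remnant and the Pc promoter fragment. Although the plasmid is catalogued under mammalian expression, the feature table shows no eukaryotic promoter, nuclease domain or polyadenylation signal, so it functions as a cloning module rather than an expression construct.
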