Features (pLannotate 1.2.2; 8 found; start..end, strand, type, name):
      3..39      -  CDS            lacZα (fragment): LacZα fragment of β-galactosidase; lacZ fragment
    596..619     +  promoter       Pc promoter (fragment): intI1 (promoter lies within the coding sequence); class 1 integron promoter
    795..851     +  CDS            GmR (fragment): gentamycin acetyltransferase; aacC1; confers resistance to gentamycin
    858..1649    +  CDS            SmR: aminoglycoside adenylyltransferase (Murphy, 1985); aadA; confers resistance to spectinomycin and streptomycin
   1742..2330    +  rep_origin     ori: high-copy-number ColE1/pMB1/pBR322/pUC origin of replication
   2513..2605    +  CDS            lacI (fragment): lac repressor; lacI; The lac repressor binds to the lac operator to inhibit transcription in E. coli. This inhibition can be relieved by adding lactose or isopropyl-β-D-thiogalactopyranoside (IPTG).
   2660..2687    -  terminator     rrnB T2 terminator: transcription terminator T2 from the E. coli rrnB gene
   2819..2862    +  terminator     rrnB T1 terminator: Escherichia coli rrnB; transcription terminator T1 from the E. coli rrnB gene
>Addgene plasmid #48513 | pFUSB4_GCAC | depositor full sequence | sequence record 70213 | Full Sequence
ATGTTTTCCCAGTCACGACGTTGTAAAACGACGGCCAGTCTTAAGCGTCTCATGGCCTGACCCCGGACCA
AGTGGTGGCCTATCGCCAGCAACAATGGCGGCAAGCAAGCGCTCGAAACGGTGCAGCGGCTGTTGCCGGT
GCTGTGCCAGGACCATGGCCTGACTCCGGACCAAGTGGTGGCTATCGCCAGCCACGATGGCGGCAAGCAA
GCGCTCGAAACGGTGCAGCGGCTGTTGCCGGTGCTGTGCCAGGACCATGGCCTGACCCCGGACCAAGTGG
TGGCTATCGCCAGCAACATTGGCGGCAAGCAAGCGCTCGAAACGGTGCAGCGGCTGTTGCCGGTGCTGTG
CCAGGACCATGGCCTGACTCCGGACCAAGTGGTGGCTATCGCCAGCCACGATGGCGGCAAGCAAGCGCTC
GAAACGGTGCAGCGGCTGTTGCCGGTGCTGTGCCAGGACCATGGCCTGACCCCGGACCAAGTGGTGGCTA
TCGAGACGTCTAGACCAGCCAGGACAGAAATGCCTCGACTTCGCTGCTACCCAAGGTTGCCGGGTGACGC
ACACCGTGGAAACGGATGAAGGCACGAACCCAGTGGACATAAGCCTGTTCGGTTCGTAAGCTGTAATGCA
AGTAGCGTATGCGCTCACGCAACTGGTCCAGAACCTTGACCGAACGCAGCGGTGGTAACGGCGCAGTGGC
GGTTTTCATGGCTTGTTATGACTGTTTTTTTGGGGTACAGTCTATGCCTCGGGCATCCAAGCAGCAAGCG
CGTTACGCCGTGGGTCGATGTTTGATGTTATGGAGCAGCAACGATGTTACGCAGCAGGGCAGTCGCCCTA
AAACAAAGTTAAACATTATGAGGGAAGCGGTGATCGCCGAAGTATCGACTCAACTATCAGAGGTAGTTGG
CGTCATCGAGCGCCATCTCGAACCGACGTTGCTGGCCGTACATTTGTACGGCTCCGCAGTGGATGGCGGC
CTGAAGCCACACAGTGATATTGATTTGCTGGTTACGGTGACCGTAAGGCTTGATGAAACAACGCGGCGAG
CTTTGATCAACGACCTTTTGGAAACTTCGGCTTCCCCTGGAGAGAGCGAGATTCTCCGCGCTGTAGAAGT
CACCATTGTTGTGCACGACGACATCATTCCGTGGCGTTATCCAGCTAAGCGCGAACTGCAATTTGGAGAA
TGGCAGCGCAATGACATTCTTGCAGGTATCTTCGAGCCAGCCACGATCGACATTGATCTGGCTATCTTGC
TGACAAAAGCAAGAGAACATAGCGTTGCCTTGGTAGGTCCAGCGGCGGAGGAACTCTTTGATCCGGTTCC
TGAACAGGATCTATTTGAGGCGCTAAATGAAACCTTAACGCTATGGAACTCGCCGCCCGACTGGGCTGGC
GATGAGCGAAATGTAGTGCTTACGTTGTCCCGCATTTGGTACAGCGCAGTAACCGGCAAAATCGCGCCGA
AGGATGTCGCTGCCGACTGGGCAATGGAGCGCCTGCCGGCCCAGTATCAGCCCGTCATACTTGAAGCTAG
ACAGGCTTATCTTGGACAAGAAGAAGATCGCTTGGCCTCGCGCGCAGATCAGTTGGAAGAATTTGTCCAC
TACGTGAAAGGCGAGATCACCAAGGTAGTCGGCAAATAACCCTCGAGCCACCCATGACCAAAATCCCTTA
ACGTGAGTTACGCGTCGTTCCACTGAGCGTCAGACCCCGTAGAAAAGATCAAAGGATCTTCTTGAGATCC
TTTTTTTCTGCGCGTAATCTGCTGCTTGCAAACAAAAAAACCACCGCTACCAGCGGTGGTTTGTTTGCCG
GATCAAGAGCTACCAACTCTTTTTCCGAAGGTAACTGGCTTCAGCAGAGCGCAGATACCAAATACTGTCC
TTCTAGTGTAGCCGTAGTTAGGCCACCACTTCAAGAACTCTGTAGCACCGCCTACATACCTCGCTCTGCT
AATCCTGTTACCAGTGGCTGCTGCCAGTGGCGATAAGTCGTGTCTTACCGGGTTGGACTCAAGACGATAG
TTACCGGATAAGGCGCAGCGGTCGGGCTGAACGGGGGGTTCGTGCACACAGCCCAGCTTGGAGCGAACGA
CCTACACCGAACTGAGATACCTACAGCGTGAGCATTGAGAAAGCGCCACGCTTCCCGAAGGGAGAAAGGC
GGACAGGTATCCGGTAAGCGGCAGGGTCGGAACAGGAGAGCGCACGAGGGAGCTTCCAGGGGGAAACGCC
TGGTATCTTTATAGTCCTGTCGGGTTTCGCCACCTCTGACTTGAGCGTCGATTTTTGTGATGCTCGTCAG
GGGGGCGGAGCCTATGGAAAAACGCCAGCAACGCGGCCTTTTTACGGTTCCTGGCCTTTTGCTGGCCTTT
TGCTCACATGTTCTTTCCTGCGTTATCCCCTGATTCTGTGGATAACCGTATTACCGCCTTTGAGTGAGCT
GATACCGCTCGCCGCAGCCGAACGACCGAGCGCAGCGAGTCAGTGAGCGAGGAAGCGGAAGAGCGCCCAA
TACGCAAACCGCCTCTCCCCGCGCGTTGGCCGATTCATTAATGCAGCTGGCACGACAGGTTTCCCGACTG
GAAAGCGGGCAGTGAGCGCAACGCAATTAATACGCGTACCGCTAGCCAGGAAGAGTTTGTAGAAACGCAA
AAAGGCCATCCGTCAGGATGGCCTTCTGCTTAGTTTGATGCCTGGCAGTTTATGGCGGGCGTCCTGCCCG
CCACCCTCCGGGCCGTTGCTTCACAACGTTCAAATCCGCTCCCGGCGGATTTGTCCTACTCAGGAGAGCG
TTCACCGACAAACAACAGATAAAACGAAAGGCCCAGTCTTCCGACTGAGCCTTTCGTTTTATTTGATGCC
TGGCAGTTCCCTACTCTCGCGTTAACGCTAGCATGG
