>Addgene plasmid #48513 | pFUSB4_GCAC | addgene partial sequence | sequence record 70877 | pCR8_F1 5'-ttgatgcctggcagttccct-3'
GTCACGACGTTGTAAAACGACGGCCAGTCTTAAGCGTCTCATGGCCTGACCCCGGACCAAGTGGTGGCTA
TCGCCAGCAACAATGGCGGCAAGCAAGCGCTCGAAACGGTGCAGCGGCTGTTGCCGGTGCTGTGCCAGGA
CCATGGCCTGACTCCGGACCAAGTGGTGGCTATCGCCAGCCACGATGGCGGCAAGCAAGCGCTCGAAACG
GTGCAGCGGCTGTTGCCGGTGCTGTGCCAGGACCATGGCCTGACCCCGGACCAAGTGGTGGCTATCGCCA
GCAACATTGGCGGCAAGCAAGCGCTCGAAACGGTGCAGCGGCTGTTGCCGGTGCTGTGCCAGGACCATGG
CCTGACTCCGGACCAAGTGGTGGCTATCGCCAGCCACGATGGCGGCAAGCAAGCGCTCGAAACGGTGCAG
CGGCTGTTGCCGGTGCTGTGCCAGGACCATGGCCTGACCCCGGACCAAGTGGTGGCTATCGAGACGTCTA
GACCAGCCAGGACAGAAATGCCTCGACTTCGCTGCTACCCAAGGTTGCCGGGTGACGCACACCGTGGAAA
CGGATGAAGGCACGAACCCAGTGGACATAAGCCTGTTCGGTTCGTAAGCTGTAATGCAAGTAGCGTATGC
GCTCACGCAACTGGTCCAGAACCTTGACCGAACGCAGCGGTGGTAACGGCGCAGTGGCGGTTTTCATGGC
TTGTTATGACTGTTTTTTTGGGGTACAGTCTATGCCTCGGGCATCCAAGCAGCAAGCGCGTTACGCCGTG
GGTCGATGTTTGATGTTATGGAGCAGCAACGATGTTACGCAGCAGGGCAGTCGCCCTAAAACAAAGTTAA
ACATTATGAGGGAAGCGGTGATCGCCGAAGTATCGACTCAACTATCAGAGGTAGTTGGCGTCATCGAGCG
CCATCTCGAACCGACGTTGCTGGCCGTACATTTGTA
